Addgene plasmid #180345: pCMV_SEPT9_i3-14-GFP10
Purpose: mammalian expression of human SEPT9_i3 fused to GFP10
Depositing lab: Manos Mavrakis. Depositing organization: CNRS UMR 7249, Institut Fresnel. Publication: Human septins organize as octamer-based filaments and mediate actin-membrane anchoring in cells. Martins CS, Taveneau C, Castro-Linares G, Baibakov M, Buzhinsky N, Eroles M, Milanovic V, Omi S, Pedelacq JD, Iv F, Bouillard L, Llewellyn A, Gomes M, Belhabib M, Kuzmic M, Verdier-Pinard P, Lee S, Badache A, Kumar S, Chandre C, Brasselet S, Rico F, Rossier O, Koenderink GH, Wenger J, Cabantous S, Mavrakis M. J Cell Biol. 2023 Mar 6;222(3):e202203016. doi: 10.1083/jcb.202203016. Epub 2022 Dec 23. PubMed 36562751.
Backbone
  Vector backbone: pcDNA3.1/zeo
  Vector type: Mammalian Expression
Growth in bacteria
  Bacterial resistance: Ampicillin, 100 μg/mL
  Growth temperature: 37°C
  Growth strain: DH5alpha
  Copy number: High Copy
Gene/Insert
  Gene/Insert name: SEPTIN9_v3 (alt name: SEPT9_v3)
  Species: H. sapiens (human)
  Entrez Gene: SEPTIN9 (a.k.a. AF17q25, MSF, MSF1, NAPB, PNUTL4, SEPT9, SINT1, SeptD1)
  Promoter: CMV
  Tag / fusion protein: GFP10 (C terminal on insert)
  Cloning method: Restriction Enzyme; 5′ cloning site NheI (not destroyed); 3′ cloning site XbaI (not destroyed)
  Sequencing primers: 5′ CMV-F
Terms and licenses: Academic/Nonprofit Terms; Industry Terms: Not Available to Industry
Depositor comments: Please visit https://doi.org/10.1101/2022.02.23.481653 for bioRxiv preprint.
How to cite: pCMV_SEPT9_i3-14-GFP10 was a gift from Manos Mavrakis (Addgene plasmid # 180345 ; http://n2t.net/addgene:180345 ; RRID:Addgene_180345)
