[The description below was written by a language model from this plasmid's Addgene catalogue record and pLannotate feature annotations shown in this document.]
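Description:
pCMV_SEPT9_i3-14-GFP10 is a 6.7 kb mammalian expression plasmid built on the pcDNA3.1/zeo backbone and carrying human septin 9 isoform 3 (SEPTIN9, transcript variant 3) fused at its C terminus to GFP10. It is maintained in E. coli through a high-copy ColE1/pUC-type origin and selected with ampicillin via the β-lactamase gene and its own promoter. An f1 origin is also present, allowing single-stranded DNA production. For selection in mammalian cells the backbone supplies a Zeocin/bleomycin resistance gene (Sh ble). This gene is driven by the SV40 early promoter in mammalian cells and by the EM7 promoter in bacteria, and it is terminated by the SV40 polyadenylation signal.

The expression cassette consists of the CMV immediate-early enhancer and promoter, a T7 promoter upstream of the insert, the SEPTIN9 coding sequence cloned between NheI and XbaI, and the bGH polyadenylation signal. Just downstream of the septin open reading frame the feature table picks up a short (about 54 nt) GFP-derived fragment, which corresponds to the GFP10 tag. This is a single β-strand of GFP rather than a full fluorescent protein, so it would not be expected to fluoresce on its own. Such tags are generally used in split-GFP complementation assays, where fluorescence is reconstituted only when the complementary GFP pieces are brought together. The "14" in the name probably denotes a linker between septin and tag, though the record does not define it. The stated purpose is simply mammalian expression of the fusion. The associated study concerns how human septins assemble into octamer-based filaments in cells, which fits use of the construct as a probe of septin–septin interactions.
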