Features (pLannotate 1.2.2; 22 found; start..end, strand, type, name):
     28..80      -  misc_feature   bom (fragment): basis of mobility region from pBR322
    235..614     +  enhancer       CMV enhancer: human cytomegalovirus immediate early enhancer
    615..818     +  promoter       CMV promoter: human cytomegalovirus (CMV) immediate early promoter
    814..847     +  LTR            5' LTR (truncated) (fragment): truncated 5' long terminal repeat (LTR) from HIV-1
    863..881     +  promoter       T7 promoter: promoter for bacteriophage T7 RNA polymerase
    922..2604    +  CDS            SEPTIN9: SEPT9_HUMAN - Also known as KIAA0991, MSF, SEPT9. Experimental evidence at protein level: Swiss-Prot protein existence level 1. Filament-forming cytoskeletal GTPase (By similarity). May play a role in cytokinesis (Potential). May play a role in the internalization of 2 intracellular microbial pathogens, Listeria monocytogenes and Shigella flexneri. From Homo sapiens (Human).
   2656..2709    +  CDS            (3-F)Tyr-EGFP (fragment): (3-F)Tyr-EGFP is a basic (constitutively fluorescent) green fluorescent protein published in 2004, derived from Aequorea victoria.
   2750..2974    +  polyA_signal   bGH poly(A) signal: bovine growth hormone polyadenylation signal
   2978..2999    +  promoter       SV40 promoter (fragment): SV40 enhancer and early promoter
   3020..3448    +  rep_origin     f1 ori (sequence partly withheld): f1 bacteriophage origin of replication; arrow indicates direction of (+) strand synthesis
   3462..3791    +  promoter       SV40 promoter: SV40 enhancer and early promoter
   3839..3886    +  promoter       EM7 promoter: synthetic bacterial promoter&nbsp
   3905..4279    +  CDS            BleoR: antibiotic-binding protein; Sh ble from Streptoalloteichus hindustanus; confers resistance to bleomycin, phleomycin, and Zeocin™
   4289..4414    +  CDS            ble (fragment): BLE_KLEPN - Experimental evidence at protein level: Swiss-Prot protein existence level 1. Binding protein with a strong affinity to the bleomycin family of antibiotics. Binds to CL990; an antimitotic-antibiotic compound. From Klebsiella pneumoniae.
   4409..4530    +  polyA_signal   SV40 poly(A) signal: SV40 polyadenylation signal
   4603..4619    -  protein_bind   lac operator: The lac repressor binds to the lac operator to inhibit transcription in E. coli. This inhibition can be relieved by adding lactose or isopropyl-β-D-thiogalactopyranoside (IPTG). lac repressor encoded by lacI
   4627..4657    -  promoter       lac promoter: promoter for the E. coli lac operon
   4672..4693    -  protein_bind   CAP binding site: CAP binding activates transcription in the presence of cAMP. E. coli catabolite activator protein
   4706..4798    -  CDS            lacI (fragment): lac repressor; lacI; The lac repressor binds to the lac operator to inhibit transcription in E. coli. This inhibition can be relieved by adding lactose or isopropyl-β-D-thiogalactopyranoside (IPTG).
   4981..5569    -  rep_origin     ori: high-copy-number ColE1/pMB1/pBR322/pUC origin of replication
   5740..6600    -  CDS            AmpR: β-lactamase; bla; confers resistance to ampicillin, carbenicillin, and related antibiotics
   6601..6705    -  promoter       AmpR promoter: bla
>Addgene plasmid #180345 | pCMV_SEPT9_i3-14-GFP10 | addgene full sequence | sequence record 358029 | Addgene NGS Result
GACGGATCGGGAGATCTCCCGATCCCCTATGGTGCACTCTCAGTACAATCTGCTCTGATGCCGCATAGTT
AAGCCAGTATCTGCTCCCTGCTTGTGTGTTGGAGGTCGCTGAGTAGTGCGCGAGCAAAATTTAAGCTACA
ACAAGGCAAGGCTTGACCGACAATTGCATGAAGAATCTGCTTAGGGTTAGGCGTTTTGCGCTGCTTCGCG
ATGTACGGGCCAGATATACGCGTTGACATTGATTATTGACTAGTTATTAATAGTAATCAATTACGGGGTC
ATTAGTTCATAGCCCATATATGGAGTTCCGCGTTACATAACTTACGGTAAATGGCCCGCCTGGCTGACCG
CCCAACGACCCCCGCCCATTGACGTCAATAATGACGTATGTTCCCATAGTAACGCCAATAGGGACTTTCC
ATTGACGTCAATGGGTGGAGTATTTACGGTAAACTGCCCACTTGGCAGTACATCAAGTGTATCATATGCC
AAGTACGCCCCCTATTGACGTCAATGACGGTAAATGGCCCGCCTGGCATTATGCCCAGTACATGACCTTA
TGGGACTTTCCTACTTGGCAGTACATCTACGTATTAGTCATCGCTATTACCATGGTGATGCGGTTTTGGC
AGTACATCAATGGGCGTGGATAGCGGTTTGACTCACGGGGATTTCCAAGTCTCCACCCCATTGACGTCAA
TGGGAGTTTGTTTTGGCACCAAAATCAACGGGACTTTCCAAAATGTCGTAACAACTCCGCCCCATTGACG
CAAATGGGCGGTAGGCGTGTACGGTGGGAGGTCTATATAAGCAGAGCTCTCTGGCTAACTAGAGAACCCA
CTGCTTACTGGCTTATCGAAATTAATACGACTCACTATAGGGAGACCCAAGCTGGCTAGCATGGAGAGGG
ACCGGATCTCAGCCTTGAAAAGATCTTTTGAGGTCGAGGAGGTCGAGACACCCAACTCCACCCCACCCCG
GAGGGTCCAGACTCCCCTACTCCGAGCCACTGTGGCCAGCTCCACCCAGAAATTCCAGGACCTGGGCGTG
AAGAACTCAGAACCCTCGGCCCGCCATGTGGACTCCCTAAGCCAACGCTCCCCCAAGGCGTCCCTGCGGA
GGGTGGAGCTCTCGGGCCCCAAGGCGGCCGAGCCGGTGTCCCGGCGCACTGAGCTGTCCATTGACATCTC
GTCCAAGCAGGTGGAGAACGCCGGGGCCATCGGCCCGTCCCGGTTCGGGCTCAAGAGGGCCGAGGTGTTG
GGCCACAAGACGCCAGAACCGGCCCCTCGGAGGACGGAGATCACCATCGTCAAACCCCAGGAGTCAGCCC
ACCGGAGGATGGAGCCCCCTGCCTCCAAGGTCCCCGAGGTGCCCACTGCCCCTGCCACCGACGCAGCCCC
CAAGAGGGTGGAGATCCAGATGCCCAAGCCTGCTGAGGCGCCCACCGCCCCCAGCCCAGCCCAGACCTTG
GAAAATTCAGAGCCTGCCCCTGTGTCTCAGCTGCAGAGCAGGCTGGAGCCCAAGCCCCAGCCCCCTGTGG
CTGAGGCTACACCCCGGAGCCAGGAGGCCACTGAGGCGGCTCCCAGCTGCGTTGGCGACATGGCCGACAC
CCCCAGAGATGCCGGGCTCAAGCAGGCGCCTGCATCACGGAACGAGAAGGCCCCGGTGGACTTCGGCTAC
GTGGGGATTGACTCCATCCTGGAGCAGATGCGCCGGAAGGCCATGAAGCAGGGCTTCGAGTTCAACATCA
TGGTGGTCGGGCAGAGCGGCTTGGGTAAATCCACCTTAATCAACACCCTCTTCAAATCCAAAATCAGCCG
GAAGTCGGTGCAGCCCACCTCAGAGGAGCGCATCCCCAAGACCATCGAGATCAAGTCCATCACGCACGAT
ATTGAGGAGAAAGGCGTCCGGATGAAGCTGACAGTGATTGACACACCAGGGTTCGGGGACCACATCAACA
ACGAGAACTGCTGGCAGCCCATCATGAAGTTCATCAATGACCAGTACGAGAAATACCTGCAGGAGGAGGT
CAACATCAACCGCAAGAAGCGCATCCCGGACACCCGCGTCCACTGCTGCCTCTACTTCATCCCCGCCACC
GGCCACTCCCTCAGGCCCCTGGACATCGAGTTTATGAAACGCCTGAGCAAGGTGGTCAACATCGTCCCTG
TCATCGCCAAGGCGGACACACTCACCCTGGAGGAGAGGGTCCACTTCAAACAGCGGATCACCGCAGACCT
GCTGTCCAACGGCATCGACGTGTACCCCCAGAAGGAATTTGATGAGGACTCGGAGGACCGGCTGGTGAAC
GAGAAGTTCCGGGAGATGATCCCATTTGCTGTGGTGGGCAGTGACCACGAGTACCAGGTCAACGGCAAGA
GGATCCTTGGGAGGAAGACCAAGTGGGGTACCATCGAAGTTGAAAACACCACACACTGTGAGTTTGCCTA
CCTGCGGGACCTTCTCATCAGGACGCACATGCAGAACATCAAGGACATCACCAGCAGCATCCACTTCGAG
GCGTACCGTGTGAAGCGCCTCAACGAGGGCAGCAGCGCCATGGCCAACGGCGTGGAGGAGAAGGAGCCAG
AAGCCCCAGAGATGATCGATGGTGGCGGTGGCTCTGGAGGTGGTGGGTCCTCCGGAATGGGCGACCTGCC
CGACGACCACTACCTGTCCACCCAGACCATCCTGAGCAAGGACCTGAACTAATCTAGAGGGCCCGTTTAA
ACCCGCTGATCAGCCTCGACTGTGCCTTCTAGTTGCCAGCCATCTGTTGTTTGCCCCTCCCCCGTGCCTT
CCTTGACCCTGGAAGGTGCCACTCCCACTGTCCTTTCCTAATAAAATGAGGAAATTGCATCGCATTGTCT
GAGTAGGTGTCATTCTATTCTGGGGGGTGGGGTGGGGCAGGACAGCAAGGGGGAGGATTGGGAAGACAAT
AGCAGGCATGCTGGGGATGCGGTGGGCTCTATGGCTTCTGAGGCGGAAAGAACCAGCTGGGGCTCTAGGG
GGTATCCCC
[124 nt withheld, positions 3020-3143]
C
[91 nt withheld, positions 3145-3235]
A
[49 nt withheld, positions 3237-3285]
CCTTTGACGTTGGAGTCCACGTTCTTT
[37 nt withheld, positions 3313-3349]
ACCCTATCTCGGTCTATTCTTTTGATTTATAAGGGATTTTGCCGATTTCGGCCTATTGGTTAAAAAATGA
GCTGATTTAACAAAAATTTAACGCGAATTAATTCTGTGGAATGTGTGTCAGTTAGGGTGTGGAAAGTCCC
CAGGCTCCCCAGCAGGCAGAAGTATGCAAAGCATGCATCTCAATTAGTCAGCAACCAGGTGTGGAAAGTC
CCCAGGCTCCCCAGCAGGCAGAAGTATGCAAAGCATGCATCTCAATTAGTCAGCAACCATAGTCCCGCCC
CTAACTCCGCCCATCCCGCCCCTAACTCCGCCCAGTTCCGCCCATTCTCCGCCCCATGGCTGACTAATTT
TTTTTATTTATGCAGAGGCCGAGGCCGCCTCTGCCTCTGAGCTATTCCAGAAGTAGTGAGGAGGCTTTTT
TGGAGGCCTAGGCTTTTGCAAAAAGCTCCCGGGAGCTTGTATATCCATTTTCGGATCTGATCAGCACGTG
TTGACAATTAATCATCGGCATAGTATATCGGCATAGTATAATACGACAAGGTGAGGAACTAAACCATGGC
CAAGTTGACCAGTGCCGTTCCGGTGCTCACCGCGCGCGACGTCGCCGGAGCGGTCGAGTTCTGGACCGAC
CGGCTCGGGTTCTCCCGGGACTTCGTGGAGGACGACTTCGCCGGTGTGGTCCGGGACGACGTGACCCTGT
TCATCAGCGCGGTCCAGGACCAGGTGGTGCCGGACAACACCCTGGCCTGGGTGTGGGTGCGCGGCCTGGA
CGAGCTGTACGCCGAGTGGTCGGAGGTCGTGTCCACGAACTTCCGGGACGCCTCCGGGCCGGCCATGACC
GAGATCGGCGAGCAGCCGTGGGGGCGGGAGTTCGCCCTGCGCGACCCGGCCGGCAACTGCGTGCACTTCG
TGGCCGAGGAGCAGGACTGACACGTGCTACGAGATTTCGATTCCACCGCCGCCTTCTATGAAAGGTTGGG
CTTCGGAATCGTTTTCCGGGACGCCGGCTGGATGATCCTCCAGCGCGGGGATCTCATGCTGGAGTTCTTC
GCCCACCCCAACTTGTTTATTGCAGCTTATAATGGTTACAAATAAAGCAATAGCATCACAAATTTCACAA
ATAAAGCATTTTTTTCACTGCATTCTAGTTGTGGTTTGTCCAAACTCATCAATGTATCTTATCATGTCTG
TATACCGTCGACCTCTAGCTAGAGCTTGGCGTAATCATGGTCATAGCTGTTTCCTGTGTGAAATTGTTAT
CCGCTCACAATTCCACACAACATACGAGCCGGAAGCATAAAGTGTAAAGCCTGGGGTGCCTAATGAGTGA
GCTAACTCACATTAATTGCGTTGCGCTCACTGCCCGCTTTCCAGTCGGGAAACCTGTCGTGCCAGCTGCA
TTAATGAATCGGCCAACGCGCGGGGAGAGGCGGTTTGCGTATTGGGCGCTCTTCCGCTTCCTCGCTCACT
GACTCGCTGCGCTCGGTCGTTCGGCTGCGGCGAGCGGTATCAGCTCACTCAAAGGCGGTAATACGGTTAT
CCACAGAATCAGGGGATAACGCAGGAAAGAACATGTGAGCAAAAGGCCAGCAAAAGGCCAGGAACCGTAA
AAAGGCCGCGTTGCTGGCGTTTTTCCATAGGCTCCGCCCCCCTGACGAGCATCACAAAAATCGACGCTCA
AGTCAGAGGTGGCGAAACCCGACAGGACTATAAAGATACCAGGCGTTTCCCCCTGGAAGCTCCCTCGTGC
GCTCTCCTGTTCCGACCCTGCCGCTTACCGGATACCTGTCCGCCTTTCTCCCTTCGGGAAGCGTGGCGCT
TTCTCATAGCTCACGCTGTAGGTATCTCAGTTCGGTGTAGGTCGTTCGCTCCAAGCTGGGCTGTGTGCAC
GAACCCCCCGTTCAGCCCGACCGCTGCGCCTTATCCGGTAACTATCGTCTTGAGTCCAACCCGGTAAGAC
ACGACTTATCGCCACTGGCAGCAGCCACTGGTAACAGGATTAGCAGAGCGAGGTATGTAGGCGGTGCTAC
AGAGTTCTTGAAGTGGTGGCCTAACTACGGCTACACTAGAAGAACAGTATTTGGTATCTGCGCTCTGCTG
AAGCCAGTTACCTTCGGAAAAAGAGTTGGTAGCTCTTGATCCGGCAAACAAACCACCGCTGGTAGCGGTG
GTTTTTTTGTTTGCAAGCAGCAGATTACGCGCAGAAAAAAAGGATCTCAAGAAGATCCTTTGATCTTTTC
TACGGGGTCTGACGCTCAGTGGAACGAAAACTCACGTTAAGGGATTTTGGTCATGAGATTATCAAAAAGG
ATCTTCACCTAGATCCTTTTAAATTAAAAATGAAGTTTTAAATCAATCTAAAGTATATATGAGTAAACTT
GGTCTGACAGTTACCAATGCTTAATCAGTGAGGCACCTATCTCAGCGATCTGTCTATTTCGTTCATCCAT
AGTTGCCTGACTCCCCGTCGTGTAGATAACTACGATACGGGAGGGCTTACCATCTGGCCCCAGTGCTGCA
ATGATACCGCGAGACCCACGCTCACCGGCTCCAGATTTATCAGCAATAAACCAGCCAGCCGGAAGGGCCG
AGCGCAGAAGTGGTCCTGCAACTTTATCCGCCTCCATCCAGTCTATTAATTGTTGCCGGGAAGCTAGAGT
AAGTAGTTCGCCAGTTAATAGTTTGCGCAACGTTGTTGCCATTGCTACAGGCATCGTGGTGTCACGCTCG
TCGTTTGGTATGGCTTCATTCAGCTCCGGTTCCCAACGATCAAGGCGAGTTACATGATCCCCCATGTTGT
GCAAAAAAGCGGTTAGCTCCTTCGGTCCTCCGATCGTTGTCAGAAGTAAGTTGGCCGCAGTGTTATCACT
CATGGTTATGGCAGCACTGCATAATTCTCTTACTGTCATGCCATCCGTAAGATGCTTTTCTGTGACTGGT
GAGTACTCAACCAAGTCATTCTGAGAATAGTGTATGCGGCGACCGAGTTGCTCTTGCCCGGCGTCAATAC
GGGATAATACCGCGCCACATAGCAGAACTTTAAAAGTGCTCATCATTGGAAAACGTTCTTCGGGGCGAAA
ACTCTCAAGGATCTTACCGCTGTTGAGATCCAGTTCGATGTAACCCACTCGTGCACCCAACTGATCTTCA
GCATCTTTTACTTTCACCAGCGTTTCTGGGTGAGCAAAAACAGGAAGGCAAAATGCCGCAAAAAAGGGAA
TAAGGGCGACACGGAAATGTTGAATACTCATACTCTTCCTTTTTCAATATTATTGAAGCATTTATCAGGG
TTATTGTCTCATGAGCGGATACATATTTGAATGTATTTAGAAAAATAAACAAATAGGGGTTCCGCGCACA
TTTCCCCGAAAAGTGCCACCTGACGTC
